Addgene plasmid #219395: pCMV-Myc-FOXA3
Purpose: Express FOXA3 in mammalian cells
Depositing lab: Yoichi Furukawa. Depositing organization: University of Tokyo, Institute of Medical Science (IMS). Publication: Wnt/beta-catenin signaling regulates amino acid metabolism through the suppression of CEBPA and FOXA1 in liver cancer cells. Nakagawa S, Yamaguchi K, Takane K, Tabata S, Ikenoue T, Furukawa Y. Commun Biol. 2024 Apr 29;7(1):510. doi: 10.1038/s42003-024-06202-9. PubMed 38684876.
Backbone
  Vector backbone: pCMV-Myc
  Backbone manufacturer: Clontech
  Vector type: Mammalian Expression
Growth in bacteria
  Bacterial resistance: Ampicillin, 100 μg/mL
  Growth temperature: 37°C
  Growth strain: DH5alpha
  Copy number: High Copy
Gene/Insert
  Gene/Insert name: FOXA3
  Species: H. sapiens (human)
  Entrez Gene: FOXA3 (a.k.a. FKHH3, HNF3G, TCF3G)
  Tag / fusion protein: N terminal Myc tag (N terminal on backbone)
  Cloning method: Restriction Enzyme; 5′ cloning site EcoRI (not destroyed); 3′ cloning site XhoI (not destroyed)
  Sequencing primers: 5′ AGGCCTGTACGGAAGTGTTACTT; 3′ GTGGTTTGTCCAAACTCATCAATG
Terms and licenses: Academic/Nonprofit Terms; Industry Terms: Not Available to Industry
How to cite: pCMV-Myc-FOXA3 was a gift from Yoichi Furukawa (Addgene plasmid # 219395 ; http://n2t.net/addgene:219395 ; RRID:Addgene_219395)
