[The description below was written by a language model from this plasmid's Addgene catalogue record and pLannotate feature annotations shown in this document.]
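Description:
pCMV-Myc-FOXA3 is a mammalian expression plasmid of about 4.8 kb built on the commercial pCMV-Myc backbone and designed to produce human FOXA3 (also known as HNF3G or TCF3G) with an N-terminal Myc epitope tag. It is maintained in E. coli through a high-copy ColE1/pUC-type origin of replication and selected with ampicillin via the β-lactamase gene and its native promoter. The annotation also picks up several short bacterial remnants (lac promoter/operator and CAP site, and fragments of lacI, lacZα, rop, bom and a pUC polylinker). These appear to be backbone carry-over and have no evident role in the expression cassette. No mammalian selection marker is annotated, so the plasmid appears suited to transient transfection rather than drug-selected stable expression.

The expression cassette consists of the human cytomegalovirus immediate-early enhancer and promoter, followed by a modified SV40 intron with splice donor and acceptor sites, which generally improves processing and accumulation of the transcript. The FOXA3 coding sequence, inserted between EcoRI and XhoI sites that both remain intact, comes next. An SV40 polyadenylation signal is annotated just downstream of it, although it is listed on the opposite strand. The Myc tag is supplied by the backbone upstream of the insert. It is not separately annotated in the feature table but is listed in the catalogue record, and it allows detection or immunoprecipitation of the fusion protein with anti-Myc antibodies. FOXA3 is a forkhead-family transcription factor thought to act as a pioneer factor that opens compacted chromatin, and it activates liver genes. The stated purpose is FOXA3 expression in mammalian cells, and the associated publication concerns Wnt/β-catenin signalling and amino acid metabolism in liver cancer cells.
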