Features (pLannotate 1.2.2; 16 found; start..end, strand, type, name):
      8..28      -  misc_feature   MCS (fragment): pUC18/19 multiple cloning site
     27..330     +  enhancer       CMV enhancer: human cytomegalovirus immediate early enhancer
    331..534     +  promoter       CMV promoter: human cytomegalovirus (CMV) immediate early promoter
    672..768     +  intron         SV40 intron: modified SV40 intron with splice donor and acceptor sites
    895..1944    +  CDS            FOXA3: FOXA3_HUMAN - Also known as HNF3G, TCF3G. Experimental evidence at protein level: Swiss-Prot protein existence level 1. Transcription factor that is thought to act as a 'pioneer' factor opening the compacted chromatin for other proteins through interactions with nucleosomal core histones and thereby replacing linker histones at target enhancer and/or promoter sites (By similarity). Originally described as a transcription activator for a number of liver genes such as AFP, albumin, tyrosine aminotransferase, PEPCK, etc. Interacts with the cis-acting regulatory regions of these genes. Involved in
   1970..2104    -  polyA_signal   SV40 poly(A) signal: SV40 polyadenylation signal
   2239..2255    -  protein_bind   lac operator: The lac repressor binds to the lac operator to inhibit transcription in E. coli. This inhibition can be relieved by adding lactose or isopropyl-β-D-thiogalactopyranoside (IPTG). lac repressor encoded by lacI
   2263..2293    -  promoter       lac promoter: promoter for the E. coli lac operon
   2308..2329    -  protein_bind   CAP binding site: CAP binding activates transcription in the presence of cAMP. E. coli catabolite activator protein
   2342..2434    -  CDS            lacI (fragment): lac repressor; lacI; The lac repressor binds to the lac operator to inhibit transcription in E. coli. This inhibition can be relieved by adding lactose or isopropyl-β-D-thiogalactopyranoside (IPTG).
   2617..3205    -  rep_origin     ori: high-copy-number ColE1/pMB1/pBR322/pUC origin of replication
   3376..4236    -  CDS            AmpR: β-lactamase; bla; confers resistance to ampicillin, carbenicillin, and related antibiotics
   4237..4341    -  promoter       AmpR promoter: bla
   4436..4471    +  CDS            rop (fragment): Rop protein, which maintains plasmids at low copy number; rop
   4573..4672    +  misc_feature   bom (fragment): basis of mobility region from pBR322
   4678..2       -  CDS            lacZα (fragment) (across the origin): LacZα fragment of β-galactosidase; lacZ fragment
>Addgene plasmid #219395 | pCMV-Myc-FOXA3 | addgene full sequence | sequence record 434898 | Addgene NGS Result
GAGTTCGAGCTTGCATGCCTGCAGGTCGTTACATAACTTACGGTAAATGGCCCGCCTGGCTGACCGCCCA
ACGACCCCCGCCCATTGACGTCAATAATGACGTATGTTCCCATAGTAACGCCAATAGGGACTTTCCATTG
ACGTCAATGGGTGGAGTATTTACGGTAAACTGCCCACTTGGCAGTACATCAAGTGTATCATATGCCAAGT
ACGCCCCCTATTGACGTCAATGACGGTAAATGGCCCGCCTGGCATTATGCCCAGTACATGACCTTATGGG
ACTTTCCTACTTGGCAGTACATCTACGTATTAGTCATCGCTATTACCATGGTGATGCGGTTTTGGCAGTA
CATCAATGGGCGTGGATAGCGGTTTGACTCACGGGGATTTCCAAGTCTCCACCCCATTGACGTCAATGGG
AGTTTGTTTTGGCACCAAAATCAACGGGACTTTCCAAAATGTCGTAACAACTCCGCCCCATTGACGCAAA
TGGGCGGTAGGCGTGTACGGTGGGAGGTCTATATAAGCAGAGCTCGTTTAGTGAACCGTCAGATCGCCTG
GAGACGCCATCCACGCTGTTTTGACCTCCATAGAAGACACCGGGACCGATCCAGCCTCCGGACTCTAGAG
GATCCGGTACTAGAGGAACTGAAAAACCAGAAAGTTAACTGGTAAGTTTAGTCTTTTTGTCTTTTATTTC
AGGTCCCGGATCCGGTGGTGGTGCAAATCAAAGAACTGCTCCTCAGTGGATGTTGCCTTTACTTCTAGGC
CTGTACGGAAGTGTTACTTCTGCTCTAAAAGCTGCGGAATTGTACCCGCGGGCCCACCATGGCATCAATG
CAGAAGCTGATCTCAGAGGAGGACCTGCTTATGGCCATGGAGGCCCGAATTCGGATGCTGGGCTCAGTGA
AGATGGAGGCCCATGACCTGGCCGAGTGGAGCTACTACCCGGAGGCGGGCGAGGTCTACTCGCCGGTGAC
CCCAGTGCCCACCATGGCCCCCCTCAACTCCTACATGACCCTGAATCCTCTAAGCTCTCCCTATCCCCCT
GGGGGGCTCCCTGCCTCCCCACTGCCCTCAGGACCCCTGGCACCCCCAGCACCTGCAGCCCCCCTGGGGC
CCACTTTCCCAGGCCTGGGTGTCAGCGGTGGCAGCAGCAGCTCCGGGTACGGGGCCCCGGGTCCTGGGCT
GGTGCACGGGAAGGAGATGCCGAAGGGGTATCGGCGGCCCCTGGCACACGCCAAGCCACCGTATTCCTAT
ATCTCACTCATCACCATGGCCATCCAGCAGGCGCCGGGCAAGATGCTGACCTTGAGTGAAATCTACCAGT
GGATCATGGACCTCTTCCCTTACTACCGGGAGAATCAGCAGCGCTGGCAGAACTCCATTCGCCACTCGCT
GTCTTTCAACGACTGCTTCGTCAAGGTGGCGCGTTCCCCAGACAAGCCTGGCAAGGGCTCCTACTGGGCC
CTACACCCCAGCTCAGGGAACATGTTTGAGAATGGCTGCTACCTGCGCCGCCAGAAACGCTTCAAGCTGG
AGGAGAAGGTGAAAAAAGGGGGCAGCGGGGCTGCCACCACCACCAGGAACGGGACAGGGTCTGCTGCCTC
GACCACCACCCCCGCGGCCACAGTCACCTCCCCGCCCCAGCCCCCGCCTCCAGCCCCTGAGCCTGAGGCC
CAGGGCGGGGAAGATGTGGGGGCTCTGGACTGTGGCTCACCCGCTTCCTCCACACCCTATTTCACTGGCC
TGGAGCTCCCAGGGGAGCTGAAGCTGGACGCGCCCTACAACTTCAACCACCCTTTCTCCATCAACAACCT
AATGTCAGAACAGACACCAGCACCTCCCAAACTGGACGTGGGGTTTGGGGGCTACGGGGCTGAAGGTGGG
GAGCCTGGAGTCTACTACCAGGGCCTCTATTCCCGCTCTTTGCTTAATGCATCCTAGCTCGAGGTACCGC
GGCCGCGGGGATCCAGACATGATAAGATACATTGATGAGTTTGGACAAACCACAACTAGAATGCAGTGAA
AAAAATGCTTTATTTGTGAAATTTGTGATGCTATTGCTTTATTTGTAACCATTATAAGCTGCAATAAACA
AGTTAACAACAACAATTGCATTCATTTTATGTTTCAGGTTCAGGGGGAGGTGTGGGAGGTTTTTTCGGAT
CCTCTAGAGTCGATCTGCAGGCATGCTAGCTTGGCGTAATCATGGTCATAGCTGTTTCCTGTGTGAAATT
GTTATCCGCTCACAATTCCACACAACATACGAGCCGGAAGCATAAAGTGTAAAGCCTGGGGTGCCTAATG
AGTGAGCTAACTCACATTAATTGCGTTGCGCTCACTGCCCGCTTTCCAGTCGGGAAACCTGTCGTGCCAG
CTGCATTAATGAATCGGCCAACGCGCGGGGAGAGGCGGTTTGCGTATTGGGCGCTCTTCCGCTTCCTCGC
TCACTGACTCGCTGCGCTCGGTCGTTCGGCTGCGGCGAGCGGTATCAGCTCACTCAAAGGCGGTAATACG
GTTATCCACAGAATCAGGGGATAACGCAGGAAAGAACATGTGAGCAAAAGGCCAGCAAAAGGCCAGGAAC
CGTAAAAAGGCCGCGTTGCTGGCGTTTTTCCATAGGCTCCGCCCCCCTGACGAGCATCACAAAAATCGAC
GCTCAAGTCAGAGGTGGCGAAACCCGACAGGACTATAAAGATACCAGGCGTTTCCCCCTGGAAGCTCCCT
CGTGCGCTCTCCTGTTCCGACCCTGCCGCTTACCGGATACCTGTCCGCCTTTCTCCCTTCGGGAAGCGTG
GCGCTTTCTCATAGCTCACGCTGTAGGTATCTCAGTTCGGTGTAGGTCGTTCGCTCCAAGCTGGGCTGTG
TGCACGAACCCCCCGTTCAGCCCGACCGCTGCGCCTTATCCGGTAACTATCGTCTTGAGTCCAACCCGGT
AAGACACGACTTATCGCCACTGGCAGCAGCCACTGGTAACAGGATTAGCAGAGCGAGGTATGTAGGCGGT
GCTACAGAGTTCTTGAAGTGGTGGCCTAACTACGGCTACACTAGAAGAACAGTATTTGGTATCTGCGCTC
TGCTGAAGCCAGTTACCTTCGGAAAAAGAGTTGGTAGCTCTTGATCCGGCAAACAAACCACCGCTGGTAG
CGGTGGTTTTTTTGTTTGCAAGCAGCAGATTACGCGCAGAAAAAAAGGATCTCAAGAAGATCCTTTGATC
TTTTCTACGGGGTCTGACGCTCAGTGGAACGAAAACTCACGTTAAGGGATTTTGGTCATGAGATTATCAA
AAAGGATCTTCACCTAGATCCTTTTAAATTAAAAATGAAGTTTTAAATCAATCTAAAGTATATATGAGTA
AACTTGGTCTGACAGTTACCAATGCTTAATCAGTGAGGCACCTATCTCAGCGATCTGTCTATTTCGTTCA
TCCATAGTTGCCTGACTCCCCGTCGTGTAGATAACTACGATACGGGAGGGCTTACCATCTGGCCCCAGTG
CTGCAATGATACCGCGAGACCCACGCTCACCGGCTCCAGATTTATCAGCAATAAACCAGCCAGCCGGAAG
GGCCGAGCGCAGAAGTGGTCCTGCAACTTTATCCGCCTCCATCCAGTCTATTAATTGTTGCCGGGAAGCT
AGAGTAAGTAGTTCGCCAGTTAATAGTTTGCGCAACGTTGTTGCCATTGCTACAGGCATCGTGGTGTCAC
GCTCGTCGTTTGGTATGGCTTCATTCAGCTCCGGTTCCCAACGATCAAGGCGAGTTACATGATCCCCCAT
GTTGTGCAAAAAAGCGGTTAGCTCCTTCGGTCCTCCGATCGTTGTCAGAAGTAAGTTGGCCGCAGTGTTA
TCACTCATGGTTATGGCAGCACTGCATAATTCTCTTACTGTCATGCCATCCGTAAGATGCTTTTCTGTGA
CTGGTGAGTACTCAACCAAGTCATTCTGAGAATAGTGTATGCGGCGACCGAGTTGCTCTTGCCCGGCGTC
AATACGGGATAATACCGCGCCACATAGCAGAACTTTAAAAGTGCTCATCATTGGAAAACGTTCTTCGGGG
CGAAAACTCTCAAGGATCTTACCGCTGTTGAGATCCAGTTCGATGTAACCCACTCGTGCACCCAACTGAT
CTTCAGCATCTTTTACTTTCACCAGCGTTTCTGGGTGAGCAAAAACAGGAAGGCAAAATGCCGCAAAAAA
GGGAATAAGGGCGACACGGAAATGTTGAATACTCATACTCTTCCTTTTTCAATATTATTGAAGCATTTAT
CAGGGTTATTGTCTCATGAGCGGATACATATTTGAATGTATTTAGAAAAATAAACAAATAGGGGTTCCGC
GCACATTTCCCCGAAAAGTGCCACCTGACGTCTAAGAAACCATTATTATCATGACATTAACCTATAAAAA
TAGGCGTATCACGAGGCCCTTTCGTCTCGCGCGTTTCGGTGATGACGGTGAAAACCTCTGACACATGCAG
CTCCCGGAGACGGTCACAGCTTGTCTGTAAGCGGATGCCGGGAGCAGACAAGCCCGTCAGGGCGCGTCAG
CGGGTGTTGGCGGGTGTCGGGGCTGGCTTAACTATGCGGCATCAGAGCAGATTGTACTGAGAGTGCACCA
TATGCGGTGTGAAATACCGCACAGATGCGTAAGGAGAAAATACCGCATCAGGCGCCATTCGCCATTCAGG
CTGCGCAACTGTTGGGAAGGGCGATCGGTGCGGGCCTCTTCGCTATTACGCCAGCTGGCGAAAGGGGGAT
GTGCTGCAAGGCGATTAAGTTGGGTAACGCCAGGGTTTTCCCAGTCACGACGTTGTAAAACGACGGCCAG
T
